Addgene plasmid #147550: pAc5.1B-EGFP-HsTNRC6C_1207-1609-M2WA_T
Purpose: Insect Expression of HsTNRC6C_1207-1609-M2WA
Depositing lab: Elisa Izaurralde. Depositing organization: Max Planck Institute for Developmental Biology. Publication: GW182 proteins cause PABP dissociation from silenced miRNA targets in the absence of deadenylation. Zekri L, Kuzuoglu-Ozturk D, Izaurralde E. EMBO J. 2013 Apr 3;32(7):1052-65. doi: 10.1038/emboj.2013.44. Epub 2013 Mar 5. PubMed 23463101.
Backbone
  Vector backbone: Unknown
  Vector type: Insect Expression
Growth in bacteria
  Bacterial resistance: Ampicillin, 100 μg/mL
  Growth temperature: 37°C
  Growth strain: DH5alpha
  Copy number: Low Copy
Gene/Insert
  Gene/Insert name: HsTNRC6C_1207-1609-M2WA
  Species: H. sapiens (human)
  Entrez Gene: TNRC6C
  Cloning method: Unknown
Terms and licenses: Academic/Nonprofit Terms; Industry Terms: Not Available to Industry
Depositor comments: sequence given by NCBI: NM_018996.3 Plasmids from this collection were made available to the research community and donated after the lab closed. Please note that the sequence provided by the depositing laboratory may be theoretical/predicted or based on Sanger sequencing results. There may be discrepancies between sequencing results obtained by Addgene and the depositor sequence. If an Addgene verified sequence is not available, please contact before placing your order to request that our lab fully sequence the plasmid.
How to cite: pAc5.1B-EGFP-HsTNRC6C_1207-1609-M2WA_T was a gift from Elisa Izaurralde (Addgene plasmid # 147550 ; http://n2t.net/addgene:147550 ; RRID:Addgene_147550)
