[The description below was written by a language model from this plasmid's Addgene catalogue record and pLannotate feature annotations shown in this document.]
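Description:
pAc5.1B-EGFP-HsTNRC6C_1207-1609-M2WA_T is a 7,539 nt insect-cell expression plasmid. The catalogue lists the backbone as unknown, although the name and the annotated parts point to a pAc5.1-type vector. It is propagated in E. coli through a ColE1/pUC-family origin and selected with ampicillin, using a β-lactamase gene under its own bla promoter. The catalogue calls it low copy even though the annotated origin is of the high-copy type. A partial tetracycline-resistance sequence and a short SV40 large T antigen fragment are also annotated. Both appear to be non-functional backbone remnants, and no marker for selection in insect cells is annotated.

The expression unit is driven by the Drosophila melanogaster actin 5C promoter, which gives strong constitutive transcription in Drosophila cell lines. It directs an N-terminal EGFP coding sequence followed by a fragment of human TNRC6C, named as residues 1207–1609. A V5 epitope tag annotation lies just downstream, but the record does not show whether it is in frame or preceded by a stop codon. An SV40 polyadenylation signal follows the cassette. TNRC6C is a GW182-family scaffold protein that acts with Argonaute proteins in miRNA-mediated silencing and can recruit the CCR4-NOT and PAN deadenylase complexes. The "M2WA" label indicates a mutant version, plausibly tryptophan-to-alanine substitutions in a motif called M2, though the record does not define the changes.

The stated purpose is simply insect expression of this mutant fragment. The associated study concerns GW182 proteins and PABP dissociation from silenced miRNA targets, so likely uses are localisation, interaction or silencing assays with the GFP-tagged protein. The depositor sequence may be theoretical rather than fully verified.
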