Features (pLannotate 1.2.2; 10 found; start..end, strand, type, name):
     56..2568    +  promoter       Ac5 promoter: Drosophila melanogaster actin 5C promoter
   2588..3304    +  CDS            EGFP: EGFP is a basic (constitutively fluorescent) green fluorescent protein published in 1996, derived from Aequorea victoria. It is reported to be a rapidly-maturing weak dimer with moderate acid sensitivity.
   3347..4798    +  CDS            TNRC6C (fragment): TNR6C_HUMAN - Also known as KIAA1582. Experimental evidence at protein level: Swiss-Prot protein existence level 1. Plays a role in RNA-mediated gene silencing by micro-RNAs (miRNAs). Required for miRNA-dependent translational repression of complementary mRNAs by argonaute family proteins. As scaffoldng protein associates with argonaute proteins bound to partially complementary mRNAs and simultaneously can recruit CCR4-NOT and PAN deadenylase complexes. From Homo sapiens (Human).
   4824..4865    +  CDS            V5 tag: epitope tag from simian virus 5
   4965..5099    -  polyA_signal   SV40 poly(A) signal: SV40 polyadenylation signal
   5122..5206    -  CDS            large T antigen (fragment): large T antigen from SV40 (simian virus 40)
   5207..5677    +  CDS            TcR (fragment): tetracycline efflux protein; tet; confers resistance to tetracycline
   5721..6309    -  rep_origin     ori: high-copy-number ColE1/pMB1/pBR322/pUC origin of replication
   6480..7340    -  CDS            AmpR: β-lactamase; bla; confers resistance to ampicillin, carbenicillin, and related antibiotics
   7341..7445    -  promoter       AmpR promoter: bla
>Addgene plasmid #147550 | pAc5.1B-EGFP-HsTNRC6C_1207-1609-M2WA_T | depositor full sequence | sequence record 289997 | Full Sequence
CTTCAAGGAATTAATTCTATATTCTAAAAACACAAATGATACTTCTAAAAAAAATCATGAATGGCATCAA
CTCTGAATCAAATCTTTGCAGATGCACCTACTTCTCATTTCCACTGTCACATCATTTTTCCAGATCTCGC
TGCCTGTTATGTGGCCCACAAACCAAGACACGTTTTATGGCCATTAAAGCTGGCTGATCGTCGCCAAACA
CCAAATACATATCAATATGTACATTCGAGAAAGAAGCGATCAAAGAAGCGTCTTCGGGCGAGTAGGAGAA
TGCGGAGGAGAAGGAGAACGAGCTGATCTAGTATCTCTCCACAATCCAATGCCAACTGACCAACTGGCCA
TATTCGGAGCAATTTGAAGCCAATTTCCATCGCCTGGCGATCGCTCCATTCTTGGCTATATGTTTTTCAC
CGTTCCCGGGGCCATTTTCAAAGACTCGTCGGTAAGATAAGATTGTGTCACTCGCTGTCTCTCTTCATTT
GTCGAAGAATGCTGAGGAATTTCGCGATGACGTCGGCGAGTATTTTGAAGAATGAGAATAATTTGTATTT
ATACGAAAATCAGTTAGTGGAATTTTCTACAAAAACATGTTATCTATAGATAATTTTGTTGCAAAATATG
TTGACTATGACAAAGATTGTATGTATATACCTTTAATGTATTCTCATTTTCTTATGTATTTATAATGGCA
ATGATGATACTGATGATATTTTAAGATGATGCCAGACCACAGGCTGATTTCTGCGTCTTTTGCCGAACGC
AGTGCATGTGCGGTTGTTGTTTTTTGGAATAGTTTCAATTTTCGGACTGTCCGCTTTGATTTCAGTTTCT
TGGCTTATTCAAAAAGCAAAGTAAAGCCAAAAAAGCGAGATGGCAATACCAAATGCGGCAAAACGGTAGT
GGAAGGAAAGGGGTGCGGGGCAGCGGAAGGAAGGGTGGGGCGGGGCGTGGCGGGGTCTGTGGCTGGGCGC
GACGTCACCGACGTTGGAGCCACTCCTTTGACCATGTGTGCGTGTGTGTATTATTCGTGTCTCGCCACTC
GCCGGTTGTTTTTTTCTTTTTATCTCGCTCTCTCTAGCGCCATCTCGTACGCATGCTCAACGCACCGCAT
GTTGCCGTGTCCTTTATGCGTCATTTTGGCTCGAAATAGGCAATTATTTAAACAAAGATTAGTCAACGAA
AACGCTAAAATAAATAAGTCTACAATATGGTTACTTATTGCCATGTGTGTGCAGCCAACGATAGCAACAA
AAGCAACAACACAGTGGCTTTCCCTCTTTCACTTTTTGTTTGCAAGCGCGTGCGAGCAAGACGGCACGAC
CGGCAAACGCAATTACGCTGACAAAGAGCAGACGAAGTTTTGGCCGAAAAACATCAAGGCGCCTGATACG
AATGCATTTGCAATAACAATTGCGATATTTAATATTGTTTATGAAGCTGTTTGACTTCAAAACACACAAA
AAAAAAAATAAAACAAATTATTTGAAAGAGAATTAGGAATCGGACAGCTTATCGTTACGGGCTAACAGCA
CACCGAGACGAAATAGCTTACCTGACGTCACAGCCTCTGGAAGAACTGCCGCCAAGCAGAGAGAGAGAGA
AAAAGAGGGAGAGCAGCTTAGACCGCATGTGCTTGTGTGTGAGGCGTCTCTCTCTTCGTCTCCTGTTTGC
GCAAACGCATAGACTGCACTGAGAAAATCGATTACCTATTTTTTATGAATGAATATTTGCACTATTACTA
TTCAAAACTATTAAGATAGCAATCACATTCAATAGCCAAATACTATACCACCTGAGCGATGCAACGAAAT
GATCAATTTGAGCAAAAATGCTGCATATTTAGGACGGCATCATTATAGAAATGCTTCTTGCTGTGTACTT
TTCTCTCGTCTGGCAGCTGTTTCGCCGTTATTGTTAAAACCGGCTTAAGTTAGGTGTGTTTTCTACGACT
AGTGATGCCCCTACTAGAAGATGTGTGTTGCACAAATGTCCCTGAATAACCAATTTGAAGTGCAGATAGC
AGTAAACGTAAGCTAATATGAATATTATTTAACTGTAATGTTTTAATATCGCTGGACATTACTAATAAAC
CCACTATAAACACATGTACATATGTATGTTTTGGCATACAATGAGTAGTTGGGGAAAAAATGTGTAAAAG
CACCGTGACCATCACAGCATAAAGATAACCAGCTGAAGTATCGAATATGAGTAACCCCCAAATTGAATCA
CATGCCGCAACTGATAGGACCCATGGAAGTACACTCTTCATGGCGATATACAAGACACACACAAGCACGA
ACACCCAGTTGCGGAGGAAATTCTCCGTAAATGAAAACCCAATCGGCGAACAATTCATACCCATATATGG
TAAAAGTTTTGAACGCGACTTGAGAGCGGAGAGCATTGCGGCTGATAAGGTTTTAGCGCTAAGCGGGCTT
TATAAAACGGGCTGCGGGACCAGTTTTCATATCACTACCGTTTGAGTTCTTGTGCTGTGTGGATACTCCT
CCCGACACAAAGCCGCTCCATCAGCCAGCAGTCGTCTAATCCAGAGACCCCGGATCGGGGTACCAACATG
GTGAGCAAGGGCGAGGAGCTGTTCACCGGGGTGGTGCCCATCCTGGTCGAGCTGGACGGCGACGTAAACG
GCCACAAGTTCAGCGTGTCCGGCGAGGGCGAGGGCGATGCCACCTACGGCAAGCTGACCCTGAAGTTCAT
CTGCACCACCGGCAAGCTGCCCGTGCCCTGGCCCACCCTCGTGACCACCCTGACCTACGGCGTGCAGTGC
TTCAGCCGCTACCCCGACCACATGAAGCAGCACGACTTCTTCAAGTCCGCCATGCCCGAAGGCTACGTCC
AGGAGCGCACCATCTTCTTCAAGGACGACGGCAACTACAAGACCCGCGCCGAGGTGAAGTTCGAGGGCGA
CACCCTGGTGAACCGCATCGAGCTGAAGGGCATCGACTTCAAGGAGGACGGCAACATCCTGGGGCACAAG
CTGGAGTACAACTACAACAGCCACAACGTCTATATCATGGCCGACAAGCAGAAGAACGGCATCAAGGTGA
ACTTCAAGATCCGCCACAACATCGAGGACGGCAGCGTGCAGCTCGCCGACCACTACCAGCAGAACACCCC
CATCGGCGACGGCCCCGTGCTGCTGCCCGACAACCACTACCTGAGCACCCAGTCCGCCCTGAGCAAAGAC
CCCAACGAGAAGCGCGATCACATGGTCCTGCTGGAGTTCGTGACCGCCGCCGGGATCACTCTCGGCATGG
ACGAGCTGTACAAGCCAAGCTTGAATTCTGCAGATATCCAGCACAGTGGCGGCCGCGCCCAGGCCCTGCT
CGTGAAGCAGCCACCACCGCCACCGCCCCCGCCGCACCTGTCTCTGCACCCCTCTGCAGGCAAATCGGCC
ATGGACAGCTTCCCCTCGCACCCACAGACTCCCGGCCTACCTGACCTGCAGACCAAAGAGCAGCAGTCTT
CACCCAACACCTTTGCTCCTTACCCTCTCGCTGGACTGAACCCAAACATGAATGTCAACAGCATGGACAT
GACCGGTGGCTTGTCGGTGAAGGACCCATCCCAGTCCCAGTCACGCCTCCCCCAGTGGACGCACCCCAAC
TCCATGGATAACTTGCCCAGTGCCGCTTCCCCCCTGGAGCAGAACCCTAGCAAGCATGGTGCTATCCCTG
GAGGTCTAAGCATTGGGCCTCCAGGTAAGTCCTCCATTGATGACTCCTATGGCCGGTACGATTTAATCCA
GAACAGTGAGTCACCAGCCAGTCCTCCCGTAGCTGTTCCCCATAGCTGGTCACGTGCCAAATCTGACAGT
GATAAAATCTCAAATGGCTCTAGCATCAACTGGCCCCCAGAATTCCATCCGGGAGTTCCATGGAAAGGAC
TGCAGAATATTGACCCTGAGAATGACCCTGACGTCACTCCTGGCAGTGTCCCCACTGGGCCTACCATCAA
CACCACCATCCAGGATGTCAACCGCTACCTCCTCAAGAGTGGAGGTAAACTGTCAGACATCAAATCGACG
GCGTCCTCTGGCCCTACCTCCCACACGCAAGCCTCTCTGTCTCATGAACTAGCGAAGGTGCCCAGAAACA
GTACTGCACCCACGAGGCCACCTCCAGGGTTAACCAATCCCAAGCCCTCCTCCACCGCGGGTGCCAGCCC
CCTCGGCGCGACCAGCTCCTACTCCTCGGGTTCTGCCGCGAGCACCGACACCTCAGGAAGAACCAGCAGC
TGGCTCGTTCTTCGAAACCTCACTCCCCAGATTGATGGTTCTACACTGCGGACATTGTGTTTGCAACATG
GGCCTCTTATCACATTCCACCTGAATCTGACTCAAGGCAATGCTGTGGTCCGGTACAGCTCCAAGGAGGA
GGCTGCCAAGGCCCAGAAGTCTCTGCACATGTGCGTCCTGGGAAACACTACCATCCTGGCCGAGTTCGCT
GGTGAAGAAGAAGTGAATCGCTTCTTAGCCCAAGGCCAGGCGCTGCCACCCACTTCCAGCTGGCAGTCCA
GCAGCGCGTCCAGCCAGCCGCGGCTCAGCGCAGCGGGCAGCTCCCATGGCCTGGTACGCAGCGACGCTGG
CCACTGGAACGCCCCGTGCCTGGGTGGCAAGGGGAGCAGTGAGCTGCTGTGGGGCGGGGTGCCCCAGTAC
TCCAGCAGCCTGTGGGGCCCGCCCAGCGCCGACGACAGCAGGGTGATAGGCAGCCCCACGCCGCTAACCA
CCCTGCTGCCTGGGGACCTGCTCAGCGGGGAGTCCCTGTAGTCTAGAGGGCCCGCGGTTCGAAGGTAAGC
CTATCCCTAACCCTCTCCTCGGTCTCGATTCTACGCGTACCGGTCATCATCACCATCACCATTGAGTTTA
AACCCGCTGATCAGCCTCGACTGTGCCTTCTAAGGCCTGAGCTCGCTGATCAGCCTCGATCGAGGATCCA
GACATGATAAGATACATTGATGAGTTTGGACAAACCACAACTAGAATGCAGTGAAAAAAATGCTTTATTT
GTGAAATTTGTGATGCTATTGCTTTATTTGTAACCATTATAAGCTGCAATAAACAAGTTAACAACAACAA
TTGCATTCATTTTATGTTTCAGGTTCAGGGGGAGGTGTGGGAGGTTTTTTAAAGCAAGTAAAACCTCTAC
AAATGTGGTATGGCTGATTATGATCAGTCGACCGATGCCCTTGAGAGCCTTCAACCCAGTCAGCTCCTTC
CGGTGGGCGCGGGGCATGACTATCGTCGCCGCACTTATGACTGTCTTCTTTATCATGCAACTCGTAGGAC
AGGTGCCGGCAGCGCTCTGGGTCATTTTCGGCGAGGACCGCTTTCGCTGGAGCGCGACGATGATCGGCCT
GTCGCTTGCGGTATTCGGAATCTTGCACGCCCTCGCTCAAGCCTTCGTCACTGGTCCCGCCACCAAACGT
TTCGGCGAGAAGCAGGCCATTATCGCCGGCATGGCGGCCGACGCGCTGGGCTACGTCTTGCTGGCGTTCG
CGACGCGAGGCTGGATGGCCTTCCCCATTATGATTCTTCTCGCTTCCGGCGGCATCGGGATGCCCGCGTT
GCAGGCCATGCTGTCCAGGCAGGTAGATGACGACCATCAGGGACAGCTTCAAGGATCGCTCGCGGCTCTT
ACCAGCCAGCAAAAGGCCAGGAACCGTAAAAAGGCCGCGTTGCTGGCGTTTTTCCATAGGCTCCGCCCCC
CTGACGAGCATCACAAAAATCGACGCTCAAGTCAGAGGTGGCGAAACCCGACAGGACTATAAAGATACCA
GGCGTTTCCCCCTGGAAGCTCCCTCGTGCGCTCTCCTGTTCCGACCCTGCCGCTTACCGGATACCTGTCC
GCCTTTCTCCCTTCGGGAAGCGTGGCGCTTTCTCAATGCTCACGCTGTAGGTATCTCAGTTCGGTGTAGG
TCGTTCGCTCCAAGCTGGGCTGTGTGCACGAACCCCCCGTTCAGCCCGACCGCTGCGCCTTATCCGGTAA
CTATCGTCTTGAGTCCAACCCGGTAAGACACGACTTATCGCCACTGGCAGCAGCCACTGGTAACAGGATT
AGCAGAGCGAGGTATGTAGGCGGTGCTACAGAGTTCTTGAAGTGGTGGCCTAACTACGGCTACACTAGAA
GGACAGTATTTGGTATCTGCGCTCTGCTGAAGCCAGTTACCTTCGGAAAAAGAGTTGGTAGCTCTTGATC
CGGCAAACAAACCACCGCTGGTAGCGGTGGTTTTTTTGTTTGCAAGCAGCAGATTACGCGCAGAAAAAAA
GGATCTCAAGAAGATCCTTTGATCTTTTCTACGGGGTCTGACGCTCAGTGGAACGAAAACTCACGTTAAG
GGATTTTGGTCATGAGATTATCAAAAAGGATCTTCACCTAGATCCTTTTAAATTAAAAATGAAGTTTTAA
ATCAATCTAAAGTATATATGAGTAAACTTGGTCTGACAGTTACCAATGCTTAATCAGTGAGGCACCTATC
TCAGCGATCTGTCTATTTCGTTCATCCATAGTTGCCTGACTCCCCGTCGTGTAGATAACTACGATACGGG
AGGGCTTACCATCTGGCCCCAGTGCTGCAATGATACCGCGAGACCCACGCTCACCGGCTCCAGATTTATC
AGCAATAAACCAGCCAGCCGGAAGGGCCGAGCGCAGAAGTGGTCCTGCAACTTTATCCGCCTCCATCCAG
TCTATTAATTGTTGCCGGGAAGCTAGAGTAAGTAGTTCGCCAGTTAATAGTTTGCGCAACGTTGTTGCCA
TTGCTGCAGGCATCGTGGTGTCACGCTCGTCGTTTGGTATGGCTTCATTCAGCTCCGGTTCCCAACGATC
AAGGCGAGTTACATGATCCCCCATGTTGTGCAAAAAAGCGGTTAGCTCCTTCGGTCCTCCGATCGTTGTC
AGAAGTAAGTTGGCCGCAGTGTTATCACTCATGGTTATGGCAGCACTGCATAATTCTCTTACTGTCATGC
CATCCGTAAGATGCTTTTCTGTGACTGGTGAGTACTCAACCAAGTCATTCTGAGAATAGTGTATGCGGCG
ACCGAGTTGCTCTTGCCCGGCGTCAACACGGGATAATACCGCGCCACATAGCAGAACTTTAAAAGTGCTC
ATCATTGGAAAACGTTCTTCGGGGCGAAAACTCTCAAGGATCTTACCGCTGTTGAGATCCAGTTCGATGT
AACCCACTCGTGCACCCAACTGATCTTCAGCATCTTTTACTTTCACCAGCGTTTCTGGGTGAGCAAAAAC
AGGAAGGCAAAATGCCGCAAAAAAGGGAATAAGGGCGACACGGAAATGTTGAATACTCATACTCTTCCTT
TTTCAATATTATTGAAGCATTTATCAGGGTTATTGTCTCATGAGCGGATACATATTTGAATGTATTTAGA
AAAATAAACAAATAGGGGTTCCGCGCACATTTCCCCGAAAAGTGCCACCTGACGTCTAAGAAACCATTAT
TATCATGACATTAACCTATAAAAATAGGCGTATCACGAGGCCCTTTCGT
